Addgene plasmid #50939: PML-3/pSG5
Purpose: expression of PML with Sumo sites destroyed
Depositing lab: Pier Pandolfi. Depositing organization: Beth Israel Deaconess Medical Center. Publication: Role of SUMO-1-modified PML in nuclear body formation. Zhong S, Muller S, Ronchetti S, Freemont PS, Dejean A, Pandolfi PP. Blood. 2000 May 1;95(9):2748-52. PubMed 10779416.
Backbone
  Vector backbone: pSG5
  Backbone manufacturer: Stratagene
  Backbone size w/o insert (bp): 4076
  Vector type: Mammalian Expression
Growth in bacteria
  Bacterial resistance: Ampicillin, 100 μg/mL
  Growth temperature: 37°C
  Growth strain: DH5alpha
  Copy number: High Copy
Gene/Insert
  Gene/Insert name: PML-3 (alt names: promyelocytic leukemia; PML)
  Species: H. sapiens (human)
  Insert size (bp): 6022
  Mutation: K65R, K160R, K490R (Sumo modification sites)
  Entrez Gene: PML (a.k.a. MYL, PP8675, RNF71, TRIM19)
  Promoter: SV40
  Tag / fusion protein: HA (C terminal on insert)
  Cloning method: Restriction Enzyme; 5′ cloning site KpnI (not destroyed); 3′ cloning site BamHI (not destroyed)
  Sequencing primers: 5′ T7; 3′ SV40pA-R
Terms and licenses: Academic/Nonprofit Terms; Industry Terms: Not Available to Industry
How to cite: PML-3/pSG5 was a gift from Pier Pandolfi (Addgene plasmid # 50939 ; http://n2t.net/addgene:50939 ; RRID:Addgene_50939)
