[The description below was written by a language model from this plasmid's Addgene catalogue record.]
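Description:
PML-3/pSG5 is a mammalian expression plasmid built on the Stratagene pSG5 backbone (about 4.1 kb without insert). It carries a mutant form of the human promyelocytic leukemia gene (PML, also known as TRIM19, RNF71 or MYL). The plasmid is maintained in E. coli as a high-copy vector under ampicillin selection. The record gives no mammalian selection marker, which fits transient transfection use, though this is not explicitly recorded. Expression in mammalian cells is driven by the SV40 promoter. The use of a T7 primer upstream and an SV40 polyadenylation-signal primer downstream for sequencing implies that the insert lies between a T7 promoter site and the SV40 poly(A) region of the backbone.

The insert, listed at roughly 6 kb, was cloned between KpnI and BamHI sites, both of which were retained, and it encodes PML with a C-terminal HA epitope tag for detection by immunoblotting or immunofluorescence. Three lysines, K65, K160 and K490, are each changed to arginine. These residues are the sites of SUMO modification, so the substitutions preserve positive charge while preventing covalent SUMO attachment, yielding a SUMOylation-deficient PML. The "3" in the name presumably refers to this triple mutation, although the record does not say so.

The stated purpose is expression of PML with its SUMO sites destroyed, and the associated work concerns the role of SUMO-1-modified PML in nuclear body formation. The construct therefore allows comparison with wild-type PML to test how SUMO conjugation affects PML localisation and nuclear body assembly. No feature table was supplied, so element positions cannot be confirmed.
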