>Addgene plasmid #50939 | PML-3/pSG5 | addgene partial sequence | sequence record 78001 | SV40pA-R 5'-GAAATTTGTGATGCTATTGC-3'
GCTGCAATAAACAAGTTCTGCTTTAATAAGATCTGGATCCACTAGTGAGCTCCCCGGGGAATTCATCCAA
CAGATGCACGACGGGAGTGATGGTGGTGATGGTGCATGCCTGCGTAATCTGGAACATCGTATGGGTATGC
CATGGAGCGGGCTGGTGGGGAGGCCAAGCTGGGGGGTGGTATGTGCCACAGGGCAGGCTGGAGGCTCCTT
GTGCTCTCAGCAGAGACTGGACTGGCGAGGAGTGGGCTGGCGAGGAGTGGGCTGGCGAGGAGTGGGCTGG
CGAGGACTGTGGCTCGGCGGTCTCCATGGGCTCCATGCACTTTCCAATACAGAACCTCAGACTGAGGGCT
GGAAGAGACCGAGTTTTCGGCATCTGAGTCTTCCGAGCTGCTGATCACCACAACGCGTTCCTCTGCCTCC
CCGGCGCCACTGGCCACGTGGTTGCTGTTGGGCAGGAAGACCTCACTTCCTATGACGGGGCTCCTGGGGC
TAGGCGGTCCATCCAGGTGGGGTGGTGAGACTGCCTTGGAGGTGCTGGGCCTGGGCTGCTCCGGGGAGCT
CCGAGCCAACCTTGCCTCCTTCCCCTCCTCAGACTCCATCCTGATGACCTTCCTGGGGCACTGGGTCTGG
CTGCACTTCCTCTTCTGGGCTGTCGTTGTATTGGAGACATCCTCTCCATAGGAAGGGCCTTTGATGGAGA
AGGCGTACACTGGCACGGGGTGTGCCCCGGGCACTGACTGTACCACAGCCATAGGCTGGGCTTCAGCCAG
CCCCAGGGCCTGAACCTGGGCCTTCACTCTCTCTGCCTCCTCGGGCAGGTCAACGTCAATAGGGTCCCTG
GGAGTGCTGGCAGCCTCTGGGCTGGCTTTCTTGGATACAGCTGCATCTTTCCCCTGGGTGATGCAAGAGC
TGAGGTCCTGCAGGCGCACCTTGAACTCGTCGAAGCCATCGGTGCGCACGGCAGCTTGCAGGCTCTGGG
