>Addgene plasmid #50939 | PML-3/pSG5 | addgene partial sequence | sequence record 78418 | pCAG_F_primer
GGGGTCCATGGAGCCTGCACCCGCCCGATCTCCGAGGCCCCAGCAGGACCCCGCCCGGCCCCAGGAGCCC
ACCATGCCTCCCCCCGAGACCCCCTCTGAAGGCCGCCAGCCCAGCCCCAGCCCCAGCCCTACAGAGCGAG
CCCCCGCTTCGGAGGAGGAGTTCCAGTTTCTGCGCTGCCAGCAATGCCAGGCGGAAGCCAGGTGCCCGAA
GCTGCTGCCTTGTCTGCACACGCTGTGCTCAGGATGCCTGGAGGCGTCGGGCATGCAGTGCCCCATCTGC
CAGGCGCCCTGGCCCCTAGGTGCAGACACACCCGCCCTGGATAACGTCTTTTTCGAGAGTCTGCAGCGGC
GCCTGTCGGTGTACCGGCAGATTGTGGATGCGCAGGCTGTGTGCACCCGCTGCAAAGAGTCGGCCGACTT
CTGGTGCTTTGAGTGCGAGCAGCTCCTCTGCGCCAAGTGCTTCGAGGCACACCAGTGGTTCCTCAGGCAC
GAGGCCCGGCCCCTAGCAGAGCTGCGCAACCAGTCGGTGCGTGAGTTCCTGGACGGCACCCGCAAGACCA
ACAACATCTTCTGCTCCAACCCCAACCACCGCACCCCTACGCTGACCAGCATCTACTGCCGAGGATGTTC
CAAGCCGCTGTGCTGCTCGTGCGCGCTCCTTGACAGCAGCCACAGTGAGCTCAA
